Addgene plasmid #34468: KHBD00346
Depositing lab: Bart Deplancke. Depositing organization: Swiss Federal Institute of Technology (EPFL). Publication: Automated protein-DNA interaction screening of Drosophila regulatory elements. Korneel Hens, Jean-Daniel Feuz, Alina Isakova, Antonina Lagovitina, Andreas Massouras, Julien Bryois, Patrick Callaerts, Susan E. Celniker, Bart Deplancke. Nat Methods. 2011 Oct 30;8(12):1065-70. 10.1038/nmeth.1763 PubMed 22037703.
Backbone
  Vector backbone: pDONR221
  Backbone manufacturer: Invitrogen
  Backbone size w/o insert (bp): 2536
  Vector type: Gateway Donor Vector
Growth in bacteria
  Bacterial resistance: Kanamycin, 50 μg/mL
  Growth temperature: 37°C
  Growth strain: DH5alpha
  Copy number: High Copy
Gene/Insert
  Gene/Insert name: CG31612 (alt names: FBgn0051612; CG31612)
  Species: D. melanogaster (fly)
  Insert size (bp): 2961
  Entrez Gene: CG31612 (a.k.a. Dmel_CG31612, CG11631, CG11632, Dmel\CG31612)
  Cloning method: Gateway Cloning
  Sequencing primers: 5′ M13F; 3′ M13R
Terms and licenses: Academic/Nonprofit Terms; Industry Terms: Not Available to Industry
Depositor comments: Please note that the ORFs in this collection were cloned open-ended (without a stop codon).
How to cite: KHBD00346 was a gift from Bart Deplancke (Addgene plasmid # 34468 ; http://n2t.net/addgene:34468 ; RRID:Addgene_34468)
