[The description below was written by a language model from this plasmid's Addgene catalogue record.]
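Description:
KHBD00346 is a Gateway entry-type clone built in the pDONR221 donor backbone from Invitrogen, carrying the open reading frame of the Drosophila melanogaster gene CG31612 (FBgn0051612). The backbone contributes about 2.5 kb and the insert is recorded as 2,961 bp. It is a bacterial cloning plasmid, maintained at high copy in E. coli and selected with kanamycin. The record includes no feature table, so individual elements such as the origin of replication or the attachment sites are not itemised. In general, though, a BP recombination into pDONR221 replaces the ccdB/chloramphenicol counter-selection cassette with the insert and leaves it flanked by attL sites, with M13 forward and reverse primer sites on either side for sequence verification, which matches the sequencing primers listed.

The plasmid has no promoter intended to express the insert. It serves as a shuttle from which the ORF can be moved by LR recombination into any compatible Gateway destination vector. The depositor notes that ORFs in this collection were cloned open-ended, without a stop codon, so the CG31612 coding sequence can be read through into a C-terminal tag or fusion partner supplied by the destination vector. A construct made without such a fusion would rely on a downstream vector-encoded stop.

The clone belongs to a collection associated with a study on automated protein–DNA interaction screening of Drosophila regulatory elements, which suggests the ORFs were assembled as a resource for transfer into screening vectors. The record does not state the function of CG31612 or name specific destination vectors.
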