>Addgene plasmid #34468 | KHBD00346 | depositor partial sequence | sequence record 41035 | KHBD00346 sequence 2961 bps
ATGAACGAAGACCATCTCGAGGACACTCATCTGTGCATCAGGTGCAACGCAACTATACTTGGACTCTCAA
AATATATTGATCATCGAAAACGGAACTGTCTTATAACAGGAAAGCAAAATGCTTCGCCAAAAACCGATGG
ACGAACAAGAATCTCTGCTGACACTCATGTTTCGGCGACGCTTATCAGTAGCAGTAATTTGGATCATTCA
TATGATGGCTTCCATTTCACTGAACCGGAGGCTCCAAGTAGTTACCTTCGCAAAACTGCCGCCAGTCATG
GCGGTAAGACCTCAAAGTCCTTGACTGAAGCCTATGATCTCCCATACGAACTTGGAGCCGATCTCTTCTT
TTCGTCCCTACAACTGCAGAGCGTCGCCACGGGTGGGAAAATAGGATCGGTACCCCGTCAAGAGCGAAGC
AAAGATGAGTCCTGGTCCGCGCCAGCTGGCGATCCCCTACTGAAAGCAGTGAGGGAGAACGATGAAACTG
TCTTTAAGCCGCTTCACTTTGACCATGAGTACCCAGAAGCGAGTGATGAGGAGGATGATGAGGATGAACA
CGAGGAATTTGATGCGGAAGAAGATGAGGAAGAGTACGATGCAAGGCGTCACTCACCGCCCATTGTGCCC
GCCAGTCACACAGGTGGTAAGTGGAAACCAGAACAGCGGCCGCAGCTACGACATCCGCATATAGAACGCC
TCTCGCCAAGTTGGGATGAGCCCCCCGAAGAAAACTACACTCACCCTCCAGCGGACCATACCAAGGGCAA
ATGGGTTCCGGGTAGCAAGCAGTTGGAGTACCGCGAAAATTTGGATCTTACCAAGCTGGACCAACCGGGA
GCTAGTTATTGGTGCAACATTTGCTGCAGGCGGCTGAAAAGTCGCTTATATTATAACCAACATTTGAGGA
GTGGCTATCACATCAAAAGAGCTGAAGCAGAGTGCGAATTAGAGCAGGCTACTCTGGGCAGGGAACTTAC
CCTAAGCAAGGACTTCTCAATAAAAGACGATGCGGACAAAAATGAACCAAAGCCACCGAAACGACAGAGG
AGAGCAAATCTTCTGCGATGCGATCTATGCCGGCACACAATGGCAAGGCATTTGATTGGCAAACATTTAA
TTTCCCATTATCATTTCAGAAGACTCCAACAGCAGAGTCGAATTAGAAGACAAGCTTGCTTGCAGGAAAT
ACTTAAGCACATGGGAAGCATAGTGAGGCAATCTCCATTTCAATGCATGCCTTGTCGATTCTATGCCAAC
ACTGAGGAGACCTTTCTTTATCATTGGAAATCCCACGAGCACTTGGAGTTGACCAAGAGACTGGGGGGGA
CTTTTTGGTGTTCCTTTTGCCAGTTTAACTCGAACACCAATAATTCCATGTTGCTGCATTTGTTGGATTC
CTCCCATAAGGAGGTGCTTTTAGCCCTTAATAGATCAGTTCCCATATGTATCGCCCAAAGAAGACGGATC
CAGTGCTCTAGGTGTGGAATGGAATTTTTGTACAACATCCAACTACGTCAACACTCGATCACTGAGCATC
CAGGACTTGCTCTTACAGGGACTGCAGCCGATGAATACCAGAGTAGGTTTCGATGCAATTTGTGTGGATC
CTCACAGAAATCTCGCTTAGCTCTTCAACGCCATAAAAAGCACAAACACCACTTAGCAAGGTATTTTTGT
GCCATTTGCCGTTTGGAATTCGACAACTCTTTGGATGCGCGTCGTCATAGAAGCTTGGTGATACATAAGC
AAAAAGCCCGACCCCAAACGTCTATTCCACAACCCGAAAACGAAATAGAACATATGCTAAGAGAAGTCCT
AGAGGAGACAGTTCCTAGTCCACCCGCCAAAAGAAGTGCGGATGTTAACGCAAAGTGCTCGAACAGCAGA
AAAACGATTGAATCGTCCCAAAGATTAGCCCAACATCAAGCAGAAGTTCATTCCTCGGATAATCATTTGT
GTTTGAGCTGTGGAATAAGCTTTGAGTCAGCTCAGGCACTCGGACGACACACCCGCAGCTGTCAACCCCT
GGCCAGCACATCAACCCCCGCTGATCTATCACAAGCTCAAAAGAAATCAATGTACTCCTGCGATCAATGT
CGCTTCCAATCTCAATATGAGTCCGATCTAGTTTATCACCGCATTTTTCACACACGATCCGGAACAATAG
GGAAAAACGAGGTTCTTCAGTGCCCTTTGTGCCCGAAGAATTTCAAAAAGCACTCGCTTAGGGCTCACCT
AAGGAACCATACAAATGAAAAAATTTTTGAATGCACTGAGTGCCTTCAGAAATTTGCTAGAAGACACAAC
CTTAAGAACCACGTAATCACAAAGCATGCCAAAGTAGGCGACAAGGAGAAGAAAAAATATGCTGCGAAAG
ATGTTGAACAATCAAAACCCAAATATCAGTGTGGGACATGTGGAAAATTACTGGCCAAAAAGTATTCCCT
TAAACTTCATGAGATTAGCCACTCGAAGGCAGTTGAGCGCAATTATCTCTGCCATTTTGCGGACTGCTCA
TATGCAGGGCGAACCCCGGAAAGCCTGAAAACCCACTTGGTCTCCCACTCCCAGGAAAATCACAAATGTG
CGCGGATTAACTGCAGCTATGTGGGAAAGAGCGAGCTGCACCTAAAAAGGCACCTCAAGTCGGCTCATTC
CACGGAGAAGAATGGTGAGGAGTGGTTTTCGTGCGATCAATGCGATTTCAGAGCCCGCATCAAGGGTCAC
CTCCGTCGGCACTCGTTGCGCCACTCGGGCCAGAAGCCCCACCAATGCCCCCACTGCGACTTCCAGTGCA
GCACCATAGATAACCTACGTAAGCACATCATCAAGACGGGAAAGCATCCCGGCATGTTCATTTACCACTG
CGCTAAGTGCTCCGATGAAGAAGCCGGTGAAATATTTAAGAGCAACAGCTACAAAGAATACCAGCACCAC
TTGAAGACTCACAAGGCTGGC
