>Addgene plasmid #34468 | KHBD00346 | addgene partial sequence | sequence record 42464 | M13-Rev 5'-CAGGAAACAGCTATGACC-3'
TTTATTTTGACTGATAGTGACCTGTTCGTTGCAACAAATTGATAAGCAATGCTTTCTTATAATGCCAACT
TTGTACAAGAAAGTTGGCAAGCCAGCCTTGTGAGTCTTCAAGTGGTGCTGGTATTCTTTGTAGCTGTTGC
TCTTAAATATTTCACCGGCTTCTTCATCGGAGCACTTAGCGCAGTGGTAAATGAACATGCCGGGATGCTT
TCCCGTCTTGATGATGTGCTTACGTAGGTTATCTATGGTGCTGCACTGGAAGTCGCAGTGGGGGCATTGG
TGGGGCTTCTGGCCCGAGTGGCGCAACGAGTGCCGACGGAGGTGACCCTTGATGCGGGCTCTGAAATCGC
ATTGATCGCACGAAAACCACTCCTCACCATTCTTCTCCGTGGAATGAGCCGACTTGAGGTGCCTTTTTAG
GTGCAGCTCGCTCTTTCCCACATAGCTGCAGTTAATCCGCGCACATTTGTGATTTTCCTGGGAGTGGGAG
ACCAAGTGGGTTTTCAGGCTTTCCGGGGTTCGCCCTGCATATGAGCAGTCCGCAAAATGGCAGAGATAAT
TGCGCTCAACTGCCTTCGAGTGGCTAATCTCATGAAGTTTAAGGGAATACTTTTTGGCCAGTAATTTTCC
ACATGTCCCACACTGATATTTGGGTTTTGATTGTTCAACA
